>Addgene plasmid #57957 | mOrange2-Fibrillarin-7 | depositor partial sequence | sequence record 89105 | insert sequence
ACGTCAGATCCGCTAGCGCTACCGGTCGCCACCATGGTGAGCAAGGGCGAGGAGAATAACATGGCCATCA
TCAAGGAGTTCATGCGCTTCAAGGTGCGCATGGAGGGCTCCGTGAACGGCCACGAGTTCGAGATCGAGGG
CGAGGGCGAGGGCCGCCCCTACGAGGGCTTTCAGACCGCTAAGCTGAAGGTGACCAAGGGTGGCCCCCTG
CCCTTCGCCTGGGACATCCTGTCCCCTCATTTCACCTACGGCTCCAAGGCCTACGTGAAGCACCCCGCCG
ACATCCCCGACTACTTCAAGCTGTCCTTCCCCGAGGGCTTCAAGTGGGAGCGCGTGATGAACTACGAGGA
CGGCGGCGTGGTGACCGTGACCCAGGACTCCTCCCTGCAGGACGGCGAGTTCATCTACAAGGTGAAGCTG
CGCGGCACCAACTTCCCCTCCGACGGCCCCGTGATGCAGAAGAAGACCATGGGCTGGGAGGCCTCCTCCG
AGCGGATGTACCCCGAGGACGGTGCCCTGAAGGGCAAGATCAAGATGAGGCTGAAGCTGAAGGACGGCGG
CCACTACACCTCCGAGGTCAAGACCACCTACAAGGCCAAGAAGCCCGTGCAGCTGCCCGGCGCCTACATC
GTCGACATCAAGTTGGACATCACCTCCCACAACGAGGACTACACCATCGTGGAACAGTACGAACGCGCCG
AGGGCCGCCACTCCACCGGCGGCATGGACGAGCTGTACAAGTCCGGACTCAGATCTCGAGCCATGAAGCC
AGGATTCAGTCCCCGTGGGGGTGGCTTTGGCGGCCGAGGGGGCTTTGGTGACCGTGGTGGTCGTGGAGGC
CGAGGGGGCTTTGGCGGGGGCCGAGGCCAAGGCGGAGGCTTTAGAGGTCGTGGACGAGGAGGAGGTGGAG
GCGGCGGCGGCGGTGGAGGAGGAGGAAGAGGTGGTGGAGGCTTCCATTTTGGTGGCAACCGGGGTCGTGG
TCGGGGAGGAAAAAGAGGAAACCAGTCGGGGAAGAATGTGATGGTGGAGCCGCATCGGCATGAGGGTGTC
TTCATTTGTCGGGGAAAGGAAGATGCACTGGTCACCAAGAACCTGGTCCCTGGGGAATCAGTTTATGGAG
AGAAGAGAGTCTCGATTTCGGAAGGAGATGACAAAATTGAGTACCGAGCCTGGAACCCCTTCCGCTCCAA
GCTAGCAGCAGCAATCCTGGGTGGTGTGGACCAGATCCACATCAAACCGGGGGCTAAGGTTCTCTACCTC
GGGGCTGCCTCGGGCACCACGGTCTCCCATGTCTCTGACATCGTTGGTCCGGATGGTCTAGTCTATGCAG
TCGAGTTCTCCCACCGCTCTGGCCGTGACCTCATTAACTTGGCCAAGAAGAGGACCAACATCATTCCTGT
GATCGAGGATGCTCGACACCCACACAAATACCGCATGCTCATCGCAATGGTGGATGTGATCTTTGCTGAT
GTGGCCCAGCCAGACCAGACCCGGATTGTGGCCCTGAATGCCCACACCTTCCTGCGTAATGGAGGACACT
TTGTGATTTCCATTAAGGCCAACTGCATTGACTCCACAGCCTCAGCCGAGGCCGTGTTTGCCTCCGAAGT
GAAAAAGATGCAACAGGAGAACATGAAGCCGCAGGAGCAGTTGACCCTTGAGCCATATGAAAGAGACCAT
GCCGTGGTCGTGGGAGTGTACAGGCCACCCCCCAAGGTGAAGAACTGAGGATCCACCGGATCTAGATAAC
TGATCATAATCAGCCATACCACATT
