>Addgene plasmid #57957 | mOrange2-Fibrillarin-7 | addgene partial sequence | sequence record 107810 | CMV-F 5'-CGCAAATGGGCGGTAGGCGTG-3'
GCAGAGCTGGTTTAGTGAACCGTCAGATCCGCTAGCGCTACCGGTCGCCACCATGGTGAGCAAGGGCGAG
GAGAATAACATGGCCATCATCAAGGAGTTCATGCGCTTCAAGGTGCGCATGGAGGGCTCCGTGAACGGCC
ACGAGTTCGAGATCGAGGGCGAGGGCGAGGGCCGCCCCTACGAGGGCTTTCAGACCGCTAAGCTGAAGGT
GACCAAGGGTGGCCCCCTGCCCTTCGCCTGGGACATCCTGTCCCCTCATTTCACCTACGGCTCCAAGGCC
TACGTGAAGCACCCCGCCGACATCCCCGACTACTTCAAGCTGTCCTTCCCCGAGGGCTTCAAGTGGGAGC
GCGTGATGAACTACGAGGACGGCGGCGTGGTGACCGTGACCCAGGACTCCTCCCTGCAGGACGGCGAGTT
CATCTACAAGGTGAAGCTGCGCGGCACCAACTTCCCCTCCGACGGCCCCGTGATGCAGAAGAAGACCATG
GGCTGGGAGGCCTCCTCCGAGCGGATGTACCCCGAGGACGGTGCCCTGAAGGGCAAGATCAAGATGAGGC
TGAAGCTGAAGGACGGCGGCCACTACACCTCCGAGGTCAAGACCACCTACAAGGCCAAGAAGCCCGTGCA
GCTGCCCGGCGCCTACATCGTCGACATCAAGTTGGACATCACCTCCCACAACGAGGACTACACCATCGTG
GAACAGTACGAACGCGCCGAGGGCCGCCACTCCACCGGCGGCATGGACGAGCTGTACAAGTCCGGACTCA
GATCTCGAGCCATGAAGCCAGGATTCAGTCCCCGTGGGGGTGGC
