[The description below was written by a language model from this plasmid's Addgene catalogue record.]
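Description:
mOrange2-Fibrillarin-7 is a mammalian expression plasmid that produces human fibrillarin (FBL) fused to the monomeric orange fluorescent protein mOrange2. It is built on an mOrange2 cloning backbone of about 4.75 kb before insertion. The plasmid is maintained at high copy in E. coli under kanamycin selection. It also carries a neomycin resistance marker, so transfected mammalian cells can be selected with G418, for example to derive stable lines. No feature table accompanies the record, so the origin of replication and the exact arrangement of the resistance cassette are not documented. The listed 3′ sequencing primer suggests that an SV40 polyadenylation signal lies downstream of the fusion.

Expression is driven by the CMV promoter, a strong constitutive promoter in most mammalian cell types. The fibrillarin coding sequence corresponds to the human reference transcript but carries two recorded amino acid substitutions, R36Q and S66F; the record does not say whether these have any functional effect. The record also does not state which terminus of fibrillarin carries the tag, the meaning of the "7" in the name, or the cloning method.

Fibrillarin is an abundant nucleolar protein associated with small nucleolar ribonucleoprotein complexes, so the fusion serves as a marker for the nucleus and nucleoli, which is the localization given in the record. mOrange2 was developed for improved photostability and has a recorded excitation maximum of 549 nm and emission maximum of 565 nm. The construct is therefore suited to labelling nucleoli in live or fixed cells, including in multicolour fluorescence imaging alongside spectrally distinct reporters.
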