Addgene plasmid #57957: mOrange2-Fibrillarin-7
Purpose: Localization: Nucleus/Nucleoli, Excitation: 549, Emission: 565
Depositing lab: Michael Davidson. Depositing organization: Florida State University, Tallahassee. Publication: Improving the photostability of bright monomeric orange and red fluorescent proteins. Shaner NC, Lin MZ, McKeown MR, Steinbach PA, Hazelwood KL, Davidson MW, Tsien RY. Nat Methods. 2008 Jun;5(6):545-51. doi: 10.1038/nmeth.1209. Epub 2008 May 4. PubMed 18454154.
Backbone
  Vector backbone: mOrange2
  Backbone size w/o insert (bp): 4750
  Vector type: Mammalian Expression
  Selectable markers: Neomycin (select with G418)
Growth in bacteria
  Bacterial resistance: Kanamycin, 50 μg/mL
  Growth temperature: 37°C
  Growth strain: DH5alpha
  Copy number: High Copy
Gene/Insert
  Gene/Insert name: Fibrillarin (alt name: NM_001436.3)
  Species: H. sapiens (human)
  Mutation: R36Q, S66F
  Entrez Gene: FBL (a.k.a. FIB, FLRN, Nop1, RNU3IP1)
  Promoter: CMV
  Tag / fusion protein: mOrange2
  Cloning method: Unknown
  Sequencing primers: 5′ CMV-F; 3′ SV40pA-R
Terms and licenses: Academic/Nonprofit Terms; Industry Terms: Not Available to Industry
Depositor comments: . Excitation = 549; Emission = 565
How to cite: mOrange2-Fibrillarin-7 was a gift from Michael Davidson (Addgene plasmid # 57957 ; http://n2t.net/addgene:57957 ; RRID:Addgene_57957)
